Addgene plasmid #142003: TFORF2266
Purpose: Lentiviral vector for overexpressing transcription factor ORFs with unique 24-bp barcodes. Barcodes facilitate identification of transcription factors in pooled screens.
Depositing lab: Feng Zhang. Depositing organization: Broad Institute. Publication: A transcription factor atlas of directed differentiation. Joung J, Ma S, Tay T, Geiger-Schuller KR, Kirchgatterer PC, Verdine VK, Guo B, Arias-Garcia MA, Allen WE, Singh A, Kuksenko O, Abudayyeh OO, Gootenberg JS, Fu Z, Macrae RK, Buenrostro JD, Regev A, Zhang F. Cell. 2023 Jan 5;186(1):209-229.e26. doi: 10.1016/j.cell.2022.11.026. PubMed 36608654.
Backbone
  Vector backbone: pLX_TRC317
  Backbone manufacturer: Broad Institute Genetic Perturbation Platform
  Backbone size w/o insert (bp): 8264
  Vector type: Mammalian Expression, Lentiviral
  Selectable markers: Puromycin
Growth in bacteria
  Bacterial resistance: Ampicillin, 100 μg/mL
  Growth temperature: 37°C
  Growth strain: NEB Stable
  Copy number: High Copy
Gene/Insert
  Gene/Insert name: ANHX
  Species: H. sapiens (human)
  Insert size (bp): 1241
  Entrez Gene: ANHX
  Promoter: EF1a
  Cloning method: Unknown
  Sequencing primers: 5′ GGGTGGAGACTGAAGTTAGGCCAG; 3′ CACATAGCGTAAAAGGAGCAACATAG
Terms and licenses: Academic/Nonprofit Terms; Industry Terms: Not Available to Industry
Depositor comments: NM_001191054,ENST00000419717,ENST00000545940 . The transcription factor ORF portion of this plasmid was synthesized by Genewiz. Please test multiple small colonies in case of plasmid recombination. To make this collection available in a timely manner, a portion of this collection was not fully sequenced by Addgene. If an Addgene verified full plasmid sequence is not available, please contact us prior to placing an order to request the full sequence.
How to cite: TFORF2266 was a gift from Feng Zhang (Addgene plasmid # 142003 ; http://n2t.net/addgene:142003 ; RRID:Addgene_142003)
