[The description below was written by a language model from this plasmid's Addgene catalogue record and pLannotate feature annotations shown in this document.]
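Description:
TFORF2266 is a lentiviral mammalian expression plasmid built on the pLX_TRC317 backbone. It carries the human ANHX open reading frame as one member of a barcoded transcription factor ORF collection. In bacteria it is maintained through a high-copy ColE1/pUC-type origin and selected with ampicillin via the β-lactamase gene. An f1 origin and remnants of a lac/T7/T3 cloning region are also present in the backbone. The depositor notes that the plasmid can recombine, a common concern with repeat-containing lentiviral vectors.

The viral portion has a third-generation layout. An RSV promoter is fused to a truncated HIV-1 5' LTR and drives the genomic RNA, followed by the Ψ packaging signal with a gag fragment, the RRE for Rev-dependent nuclear export, and a cPPT/CTS. At the far end sits a self-inactivating ΔU3 3' LTR, which limits LTR-driven transcription after integration, followed by an SV40 polyadenylation signal. Two expression units lie between the LTRs. An SV40 early promoter drives puromycin N-acetyltransferase for selection of transduced cells, and a full-length EF-1α promoter drives the ANHX coding sequence. A WPRE downstream of the ORF enhances transcript stability and expression.

The catalogue entry states that each ORF is paired with a unique 24-bp barcode, but the feature table does not annotate it. The listed insert is slightly longer than the annotated coding sequence, so the insert includes some flanking sequence. The short U6 promoter fragment called just after the ORF is probably a small sequence match rather than a functional promoter. The construct is intended for ANHX overexpression, alone or in pooled screens where barcode sequencing identifies the transcription factor in each cell.
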