Features (pLannotate 1.2.2; 31 found; start..end, strand, type, name):
      5..231     +  promoter       RSV promoter: Rous sarcoma virus enhancer/promoter
    232..412     +  LTR            5' LTR (truncated): truncated 5' long terminal repeat (LTR) from HIV-1
    459..584     +  misc_feature   HIV-1 Ψ: packaging signal of human immunodeficiency virus type 1
    568..931     +  CDS            HIV-1 gag (fragment): gag protein from human immunodeficiency virus 1; gag
   1077..1310    +  misc_feature   RRE: The Rev response element (RRE) of HIV-1 allows for Rev-dependent mRNA export from the nucleus to the cytoplasm.
   1687..1713    +  CDS            Rev (fragment): human immunodeficiency virus 1 (HIV-1) Rev protein; rev; enhances nuclear export of unspliced and incompletely spliced viral mRNAs
   1720..1743    +  promoter       SV40 promoter (fragment): SV40 early promoter
   1744..1815    +  promoter       SV40 promoter (fragment): SV40 enhancer and early promoter
   1839..1974    +  rep_origin     SV40 ori: SV40 origin of replication
   2020..2616    +  CDS            PuroR (fragment): puromycin N-acetyltransferase; pac from Streptomyces; confers resistance to puromycin
   2665..2782    +  misc_feature   cPPT/CTS: central polypurine tract and central termination sequence of HIV-1
   2847..2913    +  CDS            small t antigen (fragment): SV40 (simian virus 40) small t antigen
   2920..4098    +  promoter       EF-1α promoter: strong constitutive promoter for human elongation factor EF-1α
   4115..5251    +  CDS            ANHX: ANHX_HUMAN - Experimental evidence at transcript level: Swiss-Prot protein existence level 2. From Homo sapiens (Human).
   5267..5320    +  promoter       U6 promoter (fragment): RNA polymerase III promoter for human U6 snRNA
   5362..5950    +  misc_feature   WPRE: woodchuck hepatitis virus posttranscriptional regulatory element
   6001..6020    +  misc_feature   cPPT/CTS (fragment): central polypurine tract and central termination sequence of HIV-1
   6022..6255    +  LTR            3' LTR (ΔU3): self-inactivating 3' long terminal repeat (LTR) from HIV-1
   6333..6454    +  polyA_signal   SV40 poly(A) signal: SV40 polyadenylation signal
   6494..6629    +  rep_origin     SV40 ori: SV40 origin of replication
   6650..6668    -  promoter       T7 promoter: promoter for bacteriophage T7 RNA polymerase
   6676..6831    +  CDS            lacZα (fragment): LacZα fragment of β-galactosidase; lacZ fragment
   6836..7264    +  rep_origin     f1 ori (sequence partly withheld): f1 bacteriophage origin of replication; arrow indicates direction of (+) strand synthesis
   7317..7421    +  promoter       AmpR promoter: bla
   7422..8282    +  CDS            AmpR: β-lactamase; bla; confers resistance to ampicillin, carbenicillin, and related antibiotics
   8453..9041    +  rep_origin     ori: high-copy-number ColE1/pMB1/pBR322/pUC origin of replication
   9224..9316    +  CDS            lacI (fragment): lac repressor; lacI; The lac repressor binds to the lac operator to inhibit transcription in E. coli. This inhibition can be relieved by adding lactose or isopropyl-β-D-thiogalactopyranoside (IPTG).
   9329..9350    +  protein_bind   CAP binding site: CAP binding activates transcription in the presence of cAMP. E. coli catabolite activator protein
   9365..9395    +  promoter       lac promoter: promoter for the E. coli lac operon
   9403..9419    +  protein_bind   lac operator: The lac repressor binds to the lac operator to inhibit transcription in E. coli. This inhibition can be relieved by adding lactose or isopropyl-β-D-thiogalactopyranoside (IPTG). lac repressor encoded by lacI
   9464..9482    +  promoter       T3 promoter: promoter for bacteriophage T3 RNA polymerase
>Addgene plasmid #142003 | TFORF2266 | addgene full sequence | sequence record 395906 | Addgene NGS Result
TTAATGTAGTCTTATGCAATACTCTTGTAGTCTTGCAACATGGTAACGATGAGTTAGCAACATGCCTTAC
AAGGAGAGAAAAAGCACCGTGCATGCCGATTGGTGGAAGTAAGGTGGTACGATCGTGCCTTATTAGGAAG
GCAACAGACGGGTCTGACATGGATTGGACGAACCACTGAATTGCCGCATTGCAGAGATATTGTATTTAAG
TGCCTAGCTCGATACATAAACGGGTCTCTCTGGTTAGACCAGATCTGAGCCTGGGAGCTCTCTGGCTAAC
TAGGGAACCCACTGCTTAAGCCTCAATAAAGCTTGCCTTGAGTGCTTCAAGTAGTGTGTGCCCGTCTGTT
GTGTGACTCTGGTAACTAGAGATCCCTCAGACCCTTTTAGTCAGTGTGGAAAATCTCTAGCAGTGGCGCC
CGAACAGGGACTTGAAAGCGAAAGGGAAACCAGAGGAGCTCTCTCGACGCAGGACTCGGCTTGCTGAAGC
GCGCACGGCAAGAGGCGAGGGGCGGCGACTGGTGAGTACGCCAAAAATTTTGACTAGCGGAGGCTAGAAG
GAGAGAGATGGGTGCGAGAGCGTCAGTATTAAGCGGGGGAGAATTAGATCGCGATGGGAAAAAATTCGGT
TAAGGCCAGGGGGAAAGAAAAAATATAAATTAAAACATATAGTATGGGCAAGCAGGGAGCTAGAACGATT
CGCAGTTAATCCTGGCCTGTTAGAAACATCAGAAGGCTGTAGACAAATACTGGGACAGCTACAACCATCC
CTTCAGACAGGATCAGAAGAACTTAGATCATTATATAATACAGTAGCAACCCTCTATTGTGTGCATCAAA
GGATAGAGATAAAAGACACCAAGGAAGCTTTAGACAAGATAGAGGAAGAGCAAAACAAAAGTAAGACCAC
CGCACAGCAAGCGGCCGCTGATCTTCAGACCTGGAGGAGGAGATATGAGGGACAATTGGAGAAGTGAATT
ATATAAATATAAAGTAGTAAAAATTGAACCATTAGGAGTAGCACCCACCAAGGCAAAGAGAAGAGTGGTG
CAGAGAGAAAAAAGAGCAGTGGGAATAGGAGCTTTGTTCCTTGGGTTCTTGGGAGCAGCAGGAAGCACTA
TGGGCGCAGCGTCAATGACGCTGACGGTACAGGCCAGACAATTATTGTCTGGTATAGTGCAGCAGCAGAA
CAATTTGCTGAGGGCTATTGAGGCGCAACAGCATCTGTTGCAACTCACAGTCTGGGGCATCAAGCAGCTC
CAGGCAAGAATCCTGGCTGTGGAAAGATACCTAAAGGATCAACAGCTCCTGGGGATTTGGGGTTGCTCTG
GAAAACTCATTTGCACCACTGCTGTGCCTTGGAATGCTAGTTGGAGTAATAAATCTCTGGAACAGATTTG
GAATCACACGACCTGGATGGAGTGGGACAGAGAAATTAACAATTACACAAGCTTAATACACTCCTTAATT
GAAGAATCGCAAAACCAGCAAGAAAAGAATGAACAAGAATTATTGGAATTAGATAAATGGGCAAGTTTGT
GGAATTGGTTTAACATAACAAATTGGCTGTGGTATATAAAATTATTCATAATGATAGTAGGAGGCTTGGT
AGGTTTAAGAATAGTTTTTGCTGTACTTTCTATAGTGAATAGAGTTAGGCAGGGATATTCACCATTATCG
TTTCAGACCCACCTCCCAACCCCGAGGGGACCCATGCATTGCATCTCAATTAGTCAGCAACCAGGTGTGG
AAAGTCCCCAGGCTCCCCAGCAGGCAGAAGTATGCAAAGCATGCGTCTCAATTAGTCAGCAACCATAGTC
CCGCCCCTAACTCCGCCCATCCCGCCCCTAACTCCGCCCAGTTCCGCCCATTCTCCGCCCCATGGCTGAC
TAATTTTTTTTATTTATGCAGAGGCCGAGGCCGCCTCGGCCTCTGAGCTATTCCAGAAGTAGTGAGGAGG
CTTTTTTGGAGGCCTAGGCTTTTGCAAAAAGCTTTCTAGAGGTACCACCGGAGCTTACCATGACCGAGTA
CAAGCCCACGGTGCGCCTCGCCACCCGCGACGACGTCCCCAGGGCCGTACGCACCCTCGCCGCCGCGTTC
GCCGACTACCCCGCCACGCGCCACACCGTCGATCCGGACCGCCACATCGAGCGGGTCACCGAGCTGCAAG
AACTCTTCCTCACGCGCGTCGGGCTCGACATCGGCAAGGTGTGGGTCGCGGACGACGGCGCCGCCGTGGC
GGTCTGGACCACGCCGGAGAGCGTCGAAGCGGGGGCGGTGTTCGCCGAGATCGGCCCGCGCATGGCCGAG
TTGAGCGGTTCCCGGCTGGCCGCGCAGCAACAGATGGAAGGCCTCCTGGCGCCGCACCGGCCCAAGGAGC
CCGCGTGGTTCCTGGCCACCGTCGGCGTCTCGCCCGACCACCAGGGCAAGGGTCTGGGCAGCGCCGTCGT
GCTCCCCGGAGTGGAGGCGGCCGAGCGCGCCGGGGTGCCCGCCTTCCTGGAGACCTCCGCGCCCCGCAAC
CTCCCCTTCTACGAGCGGCTCGGCTTCACCGTCACCGCCGACGTCGAGGTGCCCGAAGGACCGCGCACCT
GGTGCATGACCCGCAAGCCCGGTGCCAGTTAACGAATTCTAGATCTTGAGACAAATGGCAGTATTCATCC
ACAATTTTAAAAGAAAAGGGGGGATTGGGGGGTACAGTGCAGGGGAAAGAATAGTAGACATAATAGCAAC
AGACATACAAACTAAAGAATTACAAAAACAAATTACAAAAATTCAAAATTTTCGGGTTTATTACAGGGAC
AGCAGAGATCCACTTTGGCGCCGGCTCGAGGCCTGCAGGTGCAAAGATGGATAAAGTTTTAAACAGAGAG
GAATCTTTGCAGCTAATGGACCTTCTAGGTCTTGAAAGGAGTGGGAATTGGCTCCGGTGCCCGTCAGTGG
GCAGAGCGCACATCGCCCACAGTCCCCGAGAAGTTGGGGGGAGGGGTCGGCAATTGAACCGGTGCCTAGA
GAAGGTGGCGCGGGGTAAACTGGGAAAGTGATGTCGTGTACTGGCTCCGCCTTTTTCCCGAGGGTGGGGG
AGAACCGTATATAAGTGCAGTAGTCGCCGTGAACGTTCTTTTTCGCAACGGGTTTGCCGCCAGAACACAG
GTAAGTGCCGTGTGTGGTTCCCGCGGGCCTGGCCTCTTTACGGGTTATGGCCCTTGCGTGCCTTGAATTA
CTTCCACCTGGCTGCAGTACGTGATTCTTGATCCCGAGCTTCGGGTTGGAAGTGGGTGGGAGAGTTCGAG
GCCTTGCGCTTAAGGAGCCCCTTCGCCTCGTGCTTGAGTTGAGGCCTGGCCTGGGCGCTGGGGCCGCCGC
GTGCGAATCTGGTGGCACCTTCGCGCCTGTCTCGCTGCTTTCGATAAGTCTCTAGCCATTTAAAATTTTT
GATGACCTGCTGCGACGCTTTTTTTCTGGCAAGATAGTCTTGTAAATGCGGGCCAAGATCTGCACACTGG
TATTTCGGTTTTTGGGGCCGCGGGCGGCGACGGGGCCCGTGCGTCCCAGCGCACATGTTCGGCGAGGCGG
GGCCTGCGAGCGCGGCCACCGAGAATCGGACGGGGGTAGTCTCAAGCTGGCCGGCCTGCTCTGGTGCCTG
GCCTCGCGCCGCCGTGTATCGCCCCGCCCTGGGCGGCAAGGCTGGCCCGGTCGGCACCAGTTGCGTGAGC
GGAAAGATGGCCGCTTCCCGGCCCTGCTGCAGGGAGCTCAAAATGGAGGACGCGGCGCTCGGGAGAGCGG
GCGGGTGAGTCACCCACACAAAGGAAAAGGGCCTTTCCGTCCTCAGCCGTCGCTTCATGTGACTCCACGG
AGTACCGGGCGCCGTCCAGGCACCTCGATTAGTTCTCGAGCTTTTGGAGTACGTCGTCTTTAGGTTGGGG
GGAGGGGTTTTATGCGATGGAGTTTCCCCACACTGAGTGGGTGGAGACTGAAGTTAGGCCAGCTTGGCAC
TTGATGTAATTCTCCTTGGAATTTGCCCTTTTTGAGTTTGGATCTTGGTTCATTCTCAAGCCTCAGACAG
TGGTTCAAAGTTTTTTTCTTCCATTTCAGGTGTCGTGAGGCTAGCACCGCCACCATGCAGAGCTTCCTGA
CTCTGCTGAAGGAGCATGAGGACACCTGTGCACCCCCGGCGGAGCTGGTGACCCTTGCGGGCAGACTGTG
CCGGGACTTCCAGGATGACCTTGCCCAACTGCAGCCTTTGGTCACAGCCATTCTGGACAGCCAGCTCCGC
CTGCATCTCCTGGACAACGCAGATGTGGCCCTGGCGTGCGCCCGTGTCCTGGACCAGCAGGAGCAGCAGC
AGGCGGCTTGCCGCCTCCTGGAGGGGTGCCAGGTGCCGGGAGGCAGCCAGGAGTTAGTGCAGCTCTGGAA
CGACATCCACTACCGTCTGGTCATGAGGAGGCTGGGCGTGGCTGCGCTCACCCCGGTGCAGAAGTTCCGC
TGCAGGAAGAGGAACCCCCCGCCCCCCTCCCTCTGCCCAGAGGGGCTGAAGAGCCGGAACTTCCCCAGAG
AGGTTCGTGAGAAGCTGCACAATTTCGCTGTGGGGGTGAACACCAACCCCAGCAAGGCTGAGAGGGAGAA
CTTGGCATTGGAGACGAGCTTGACCCCTGAGCAGGTGTACAACTGGTTTGCCAATTACCGGCGCCGCCAA
AGAGCCCTTCCCCAGCACATGAAGCCAGCCCAGCAGGCCACAGCTGAAGACCCTGGTGCGAGGGAGAGGG
GTCCTGACCTCCTGCAGCCCTCAGGCAACCCCCGTGTTGACTCTGGGTTTGTGGACAGGCCTCAGTGGTC
AGAGGAACGTGAGGAAAAGGGGCCTCCACAGTCCCCACAGACCACCCAAGGACCATGGGAGCCACTGGCC
TTAGCCCCGGACTTTCCCGCAGATGAGACAGTCTCAAAGCCACTGGATGTCAGCGGCCATCCCCAGAGCG
TGCAATTGGAGGAGGGTCTGGGCACAAGCAGTGGACGGACAGAGCTACGGGTGGGCAGCTTCCTGGTGAC
ACAGCCCCCACTGCAAGCTCCTGAATTCATCCTCACCCAGAGCCCTCCAGAGCTGGCCCCAGCCCCATCT
GCCTTCCCCGGCCCTGTGTCTGCCATGGAGCTGAGCCAGGCCCTGCCCTCCAGCCAGGTGCAGTGTTCTG
ATAGCCAGGCCTCTGGTGATGCCTTCTGGGGAGCCAGGATGCTCCTTGAGTTTTCAGGGAGCAGCCTGGG
CTAGTAATGAACTAGTCCGTAACTTGAAAGTATTTCGATTTCTTGGCTTTATATATCTTGTGGAAAGGAC
GAGATATTGAATGAGTCGCATATGCTACGCGTTAAGTCGACAATCAACCTCTGGATTACAAAATTTGTGA
AAGATTGACTGGTATTCTTAACTATGTTGCTCCTTTTACGCTATGTGGATACGCTGCTTTAATGCCTTTG
TATCATGCTATTGCTTCCCGTATGGCTTTCATTTTCTCCTCCTTGTATAAATCCTGGTTGCTGTCTCTTT
ATGAGGAGTTGTGGCCCGTTGTCAGGCAACGTGGCGTGGTGTGCACTGTGTTTGCTGACGCAACCCCCAC
TGGTTGGGGCATTGCCACCACCTGTCAGCTCCTTTCCGGGACTTTCGCTTTCCCCCTCCCTATTGCCACG
GCGGAACTCATCGCCGCCTGCCTTGCCCGCTGCTGGACAGGGGCTCGGCTGTTGGGCACTGACAATTCCG
TGGTGTTGTCGGGGAAATCATCGTCCTTTCCTTGGCTGCTCGCCTGTGTTGCCACCTGGATTCTGCGCGG
GACGTCCTTCTGCTACGTCCCTTCGGCCCTCAATCCAGCGGACCTTCCTTCCCGCGGCCTGCTGCCGGCT
CTGCGGCCTCTTCCGCGTCTTCGCCTTCGCCCTCAGACGAGTCGGATCTCCCTTTGGGCCGCCTCCCCGC
GTCGACTTTAAGACCAATGACTTACAAGGCAGCTGTAGATCTTAGCCACTTTTTAAAAGAAAAGGGGGGA
CTGGAAGGGCTAATTCACTCCCAACGAAGACAAGATCTGCTTTTTGCTTGTACTGGGTCTCTCTGGTTAG
ACCAGATCTGAGCCTGGGAGCTCTCTGGCTAACTAGGGAACCCACTGCTTAAGCCTCAATAAAGCTTGCC
TTGAGTGCTTCAAGTAGTGTGTGCCCGTCTGTTGTGTGACTCTGGTAACTAGAGATCCCTCAGACCCTTT
TAGTCAGTGTGGAAAATCTCTAGCAGTACGTATAGTAGTTCATGTCATCTTATTATTCAGTATTTATAAC
TTGCAAAGAAATGAATATCAGAGAGTGAGAGGAACTTGTTTATTGCAGCTTATAATGGTTACAAATAAAG
CAATAGCATCACAAATTTCACAAATAAAGCATTTTTTTCACTGCATTCTAGTTGTGGTTTGTCCAAACTC
ATCAATGTATCTTATCATGTCTGGCTCTAGCTATCCCGCCCCTAACTCCGCCCATCCCGCCCCTAACTCC
GCCCAGTTCCGCCCATTCTCCGCCCCATGGCTGACTAATTTTTTTTATTTATGCAGAGGCCGAGGCCGCC
TCGGCCTCTGAGCTATTCCAGAAGTAGTGAGGAGGCTTTTTTGGAGGCCTAGGGACGTACCCAATTCGCC
CTATAGTGAGTCGTATTACGCGCGCTCACTGGCCGTCGTTTTACAACGTCGTGACTGGGAAAACCCTGGC
GTTACCCAACTTAATCGCCTTGCAGCACATCCCCCTTTCGCCAGCTGGCGTAATAGCGAAGAGGCCCGCA
CCGATCGCCCTTCCCAACAGTTGCGCAGCCTGAATGGCGAATGGG
[124 nt withheld, positions 6836-6959]
C
[91 nt withheld, positions 6961-7051]
A
[49 nt withheld, positions 7053-7101]
CCTTTGACGTTGGAGTCCACGTTCTTT
[37 nt withheld, positions 7129-7165]
ACCCTATCTCGGTCTATTCTTTTGATTTATAAGGGATTTTGCCGATTTCGGCCTATTGGTTAAAAAATGA
GCTGATTTAACAAAAATTTAACGCGAATTTTAACAAAATATTAACGCTTACAATTTAGGTGGCACTTTTC
GGGGAAATGTGCGCGGAACCCCTATTTGTTTATTTTTCTAAATACATTCAAATATGTATCCGCTCATGAG
ACAATAACCCTGATAAATGCTTCAATAATATTGAAAAAGGAAGAGTATGAGTATTCAACATTTCCGTGTC
GCCCTTATTCCCTTTTTTGCGGCATTTTGCCTTCCTGTTTTTGCTCACCCAGAAACGCTGGTGAAAGTAA
AAGATGCTGAAGATCAGTTGGGTGCACGAGTGGGTTACATCGAACTGGATCTCAACAGCGGTAAGATCCT
TGAGAGTTTTCGCCCCGAAGAACGTTTTCCAATGATGAGCACTTTTAAAGTTCTGCTATGTGGCGCGGTA
TTATCCCGTATTGACGCCGGGCAAGAGCAACTCGGTCGCCGCATACACTATTCTCAGAATGACTTGGTTG
AGTACTCACCAGTCACAGAAAAGCATCTTACGGATGGCATGACAGTAAGAGAATTATGCAGTGCTGCCAT
AACCATGAGTGATAACACTGCGGCCAACTTACTTCTGACAACGATCGGAGGACCGAAGGAGCTAACCGCT
TTTTTGCACAACATGGGGGATCATGTAACTCGCCTTGATCGTTGGGAACCGGAGCTGAATGAAGCCATAC
CAAACGACGAGCGTGACACCACGATGCCTGTAGCAATGGCAACAACGTTGCGCAAACTATTAACTGGCGA
ACTACTTACTCTAGCTTCCCGGCAACAATTAATAGACTGGATGGAGGCGGATAAAGTTGCAGGACCACTT
CTGCGCTCGGCCCTTCCGGCTGGCTGGTTTATTGCTGATAAATCTGGAGCCGGTGAGCGTGGGTCTCGCG
GTATCATTGCAGCACTGGGGCCAGATGGTAAGCCCTCCCGTATCGTAGTTATCTACACGACGGGGAGTCA
GGCAACTATGGATGAACGAAATAGACAGATCGCTGAGATAGGTGCCTCACTGATTAAGCATTGGTAACTG
TCAGACCAAGTTTACTCATATATACTTTAGATTGATTTAAAACTTCATTTTTAATTTAAAAGGATCTAGG
TGAAGATCCTTTTTGATAATCTCATGACCAAAATCCCTTAACGTGAGTTTTCGTTCCACTGAGCGTCAGA
CCCCGTAGAAAAGATCAAAGGATCTTCTTGAGATCCTTTTTTTCTGCGCGTAATCTGCTGCTTGCAAACA
AAAAAACCACCGCTACCAGCGGTGGTTTGTTTGCCGGATCAAGAGCTACCAACTCTTTTTCCGAAGGTAA
CTGGCTTCAGCAGAGCGCAGATACCAAATACTGTTCTTCTAGTGTAGCCGTAGTTAGGCCACCACTTCAA
GAACTCTGTAGCACCGCCTACATACCTCGCTCTGCTAATCCTGTTACCAGTGGCTGCTGCCAGTGGCGAT
AAGTCGTGTCTTACCGGGTTGGACTCAAGACGATAGTTACCGGATAAGGCGCAGCGGTCGGGCTGAACGG
GGGGTTCGTGCACACAGCCCAGCTTGGAGCGAACGACCTACACCGAACTGAGATACCTACAGCGTGAGCT
ATGAGAAAGCGCCACGCTTCCCGAAGGGAGAAAGGCGGACAGGTATCCGGTAAGCGGCAGGGTCGGAACA
GGAGAGCGCACGAGGGAGCTTCCAGGGGGAAACGCCTGGTATCTTTATAGTCCTGTCGGGTTTCGCCACC
TCTGACTTGAGCGTCGATTTTTGTGATGCTCGTCAGGGGGGCGGAGCCTATGGAAAAACGCCAGCAACGC
GGCCTTTTTACGGTTCCTGGCCTTTTGCTGGCCTTTTGCTCACATGTTCTTTCCTGCGTTATCCCCTGAT
TCTGTGGATAACCGTATTACCGCCTTTGAGTGAGCTGATACCGCTCGCCGCAGCCGAACGACCGAGCGCA
GCGAGTCAGTGAGCGAGGAAGCGGAAGAGCGCCCAATACGCAAACCGCCTCTCCCCGCGCGTTGGCCGAT
TCATTAATGCAGCTGGCACGACAGGTTTCCCGACTGGAAAGCGGGCAGTGAGCGCAACGCAATTAATGTG
AGTTAGCTCACTCATTAGGCACCCCAGGCTTTACACTTTATGCTTCCGGCTCGTATGTTGTGTGGAATTG
TGAGCGGATAACAATTTCACACAGGAAACAGCTATGACCATGATTACGCCAAGCGCGCAATTAACCCTCA
CTAAAGGGAACAAAAGCTGGAGCTGCAAGC
