>Addgene plasmid #142003 | TFORF2266 | depositor partial sequence | sequence record 278146 | Insert
ACCGCCACCATGCAGAGCTTCCTGACTCTGCTGAAGGAGCATGAGGACACCTGTGCACCCCCGGCGGAGC
TGGTGACCCTTGCGGGCAGACTGTGCCGGGACTTCCAGGATGACCTTGCCCAACTGCAGCCTTTGGTCAC
AGCCATTCTGGACAGCCAGCTCCGCCTGCATCTCCTGGACAACGCAGATGTGGCCCTGGCGTGCGCCCGT
GTCCTGGACCAGCAGGAGCAGCAGCAGGCGGCTTGCCGCCTCCTGGAGGGGTGCCAGGTGCCGGGAGGCA
GCCAGGAGTTAGTGCAGCTCTGGAACGACATCCACTACCGTCTGGTCATGAGGAGGCTGGGCGTGGCTGC
GCTCACCCCGGTGCAGAAGTTCCGCTGCAGGAAGAGGAACCCCCCGCCCCCCTCCCTCTGCCCAGAGGGG
CTGAAGAGCCGGAACTTCCCCAGAGAGGTTCGTGAGAAGCTGCACAATTTCGCTGTGGGGGTGAACACCA
ACCCCAGCAAGGCTGAGAGGGAGAACTTGGCATTGGAGACGAGCTTGACCCCTGAGCAGGTGTACAACTG
GTTTGCCAATTACCGGCGCCGCCAAAGAGCCCTTCCCCAGCACATGAAGCCAGCCCAGCAGGCCACAGCT
GAAGACCCTGGTGCGAGGGAGAGGGGTCCTGACCTCCTGCAGCCCTCAGGCAACCCCCGTGTTGACTCTG
GGTTTGTGGACAGGCCTCAGTGGTCAGAGGAACGTGAGGAAAAGGGGCCTCCACAGTCCCCACAGACCAC
CCAAGGACCATGGGAGCCACTGGCCTTAGCCCCGGACTTTCCCGCAGATGAGACAGTCTCAAAGCCACTG
GATGTCAGCGGCCATCCCCAGAGCGTGCAATTGGAGGAGGGTCTGGGCACAAGCAGTGGACGGACAGAGC
TACGGGTGGGCAGCTTCCTGGTGACACAGCCCCCACTGCAAGCTCCTGAATTCATCCTCACCCAGAGCCC
TCCAGAGCTGGCCCCAGCCCCATCTGCCTTCCCCGGCCCTGTGTCTGCCATGGAGCTGAGCCAGGCCCTG
CCCTCCAGCCAGGTGCAGTGTTCTGATAGCCAGGCCTCTGGTGATGCCTTCTGGGGAGCCAGGATGCTCC
TTGAGTTTTCAGGGAGCAGCCTGGGCTAGTAATGAACTAGTCCGTAACTTGAAAGTATTTCGATTTCTTG
GCTTTATATATCTTGTGGAAAGGACGAGATATTGAATGAGTCGCATATGCT
