>Addgene plasmid #142003 | TFORF2266 | depositor partial sequence | sequence record 278147 | Barcode
GATATTGAATGAGTCGCATATGCT
